Addgene plasmid #147137: pAc5.1B-lambdaN-HA-CeAIN1-W437A_O
Purpose: Insect Expression of CeAIN1-W437A
Depositing lab: Elisa Izaurralde. Depositing organization: Max Planck Institute for Developmental Biology. Publication: The Caenorhabditis elegans GW182 protein AIN-1 interacts with PAB-1 and subunits of the PAN2-PAN3 and CCR4-NOT deadenylase complexes. Kuzuoglu-Ozturk D, Huntzinger E, Schmidt S, Izaurralde E. Nucleic Acids Res. 2012 Jul;40(12):5651-65. doi: 10.1093/nar/gks218. Epub 2012 Mar 7. PubMed 22402495.
Backbone
  Vector backbone: Unknown
  Vector type: Insect Expression
Growth in bacteria
  Bacterial resistance: Ampicillin, 100 μg/mL
  Growth temperature: 37°C
  Growth strain: DH5alpha
  Copy number: Low Copy
Gene/Insert
  Gene/Insert name: CeAIN1-W437A
  Species: C. elegans (nematode)
  Entrez Gene: ain-1
  Cloning method: Unknown
Terms and licenses: Academic/Nonprofit Terms; Industry Terms: Not Available to Industry
Depositor comments: ORF extracted from NCBI:NM_078286.4 Plasmids from this collection were made available to the research community and donated after the lab closed. Please note that the sequence provided by the depositing laboratory may be theoretical/predicted or based on Sanger sequencing results. There may be discrepancies between sequencing results obtained by Addgene and the depositor sequence. If an Addgene verified sequence is not available, please contact before placing your order to request that our lab fully sequence the plasmid.
How to cite: pAc5.1B-lambdaN-HA-CeAIN1-W437A_O was a gift from Elisa Izaurralde (Addgene plasmid # 147137 ; http://n2t.net/addgene:147137 ; RRID:Addgene_147137)
