[The description below was written by a language model from this plasmid's Addgene catalogue record and pLannotate feature annotations shown in this document.]
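Description:
pAc5.1B-lambdaN-HA-CeAIN1-W437A_O is a 7,392 nt insect-cell expression plasmid carrying the Caenorhabditis elegans GW182-family protein AIN-1 with a tryptophan-to-alanine substitution at position 437. The catalogue lists the backbone as unknown, although the name and annotated parts are consistent with a pAc5.1B-type vector. In bacteria it is maintained through a ColE1/pUC-type origin and selected with ampicillin via the β-lactamase gene and its own promoter; the catalogue describes it as low copy despite the origin being annotated as a high-copy type. A fragment of a tetracycline resistance gene and a short SV40 large T antigen fragment also appear, and these look like non-functional backbone remnants. No selectable marker for insect cells is annotated.

Expression is driven by the Drosophila melanogaster actin 5C promoter, a strong constitutive promoter in Drosophila cultured cells. Immediately downstream lies a short fragment of the bacteriophage lambda N protein, followed by an HA epitope (annotated as a partial match to 3xHA, about one copy in length) and then an unannotated stretch that corresponds in position to the AIN-1 open reading frame. A vector-derived V5 tag and an SV40 polyadenylation signal follow; the record does not say whether the V5 tag is read in frame with the insert. The lambda N peptide binds BoxB RNA hairpins, so fusions of this kind are typically used to tether a protein to a BoxB-containing reporter mRNA and assess its effect on translation or mRNA stability, while the HA tag allows detection and immunoprecipitation. The associated publication concerns AIN-1 interactions with PAB-1 and the PAN2-PAN3 and CCR4-NOT deadenylase complexes, suggesting the W437A mutant was used to probe such interactions, though the record does not state what the mutation affects.
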