Features (pLannotate 1.2.2; 10 found; start..end, strand, type, name):
     56..2568    +  promoter       Ac5 promoter: Drosophila melanogaster actin 5C promoter
   2588..2653    +  CDS            N (fragment): REGN_LAMBD - Experimental evidence at protein level: Swiss-Prot protein existence level 1. Plays a role as a transcriptional antitermination factor that allows the virus to initiate its lytic phase. Activates expression of the delayed viral early genes by modifying host RNA polymerase (RNAP) into a form that is resistant to termination signals. This antitermination function requires the host NusA protein which serves to stabilize the interaction between antitermination protein N and host RNA polymerase. From Escherichia phage lambda (Bacteriophage lambda).
   2678..2704    +  CDS            3xHA (fragment): three tandem HA epitope tags
   4677..4718    +  CDS            V5 tag: epitope tag from simian virus 5
   4818..4952    -  polyA_signal   SV40 poly(A) signal: SV40 polyadenylation signal
   4975..5059    -  CDS            large T antigen (fragment): large T antigen from SV40 (simian virus 40)
   5060..5530    +  CDS            TcR (fragment): tetracycline efflux protein; tet; confers resistance to tetracycline
   5574..6162    -  rep_origin     ori: high-copy-number ColE1/pMB1/pBR322/pUC origin of replication
   6333..7193    -  CDS            AmpR: β-lactamase; bla; confers resistance to ampicillin, carbenicillin, and related antibiotics
   7194..7298    -  promoter       AmpR promoter: bla
>Addgene plasmid #147137 | pAc5.1B-lambdaN-HA-CeAIN1-W437A_O | depositor full sequence | sequence record 289584 | Full Sequence
CTTCAAGGAATTAATTCTATATTCTAAAAACACAAATGATACTTCTAAAAAAAATCATGAATGGCATCAA
CTCTGAATCAAATCTTTGCAGATGCACCTACTTCTCATTTCCACTGTCACATCATTTTTCCAGATCTCGC
TGCCTGTTATGTGGCCCACAAACCAAGACACGTTTTATGGCCATTAAAGCTGGCTGATCGTCGCCAAACA
CCAAATACATATCAATATGTACATTCGAGAAAGAAGCGATCAAAGAAGCGTCTTCGGGCGAGTAGGAGAA
TGCGGAGGAGAAGGAGAACGAGCTGATCTAGTATCTCTCCACAATCCAATGCCAACTGACCAACTGGCCA
TATTCGGAGCAATTTGAAGCCAATTTCCATCGCCTGGCGATCGCTCCATTCTTGGCTATATGTTTTTCAC
CGTTCCCGGGGCCATTTTCAAAGACTCGTCGGTAAGATAAGATTGTGTCACTCGCTGTCTCTCTTCATTT
GTCGAAGAATGCTGAGGAATTTCGCGATGACGTCGGCGAGTATTTTGAAGAATGAGAATAATTTGTATTT
ATACGAAAATCAGTTAGTGGAATTTTCTACAAAAACATGTTATCTATAGATAATTTTGTTGCAAAATATG
TTGACTATGACAAAGATTGTATGTATATACCTTTAATGTATTCTCATTTTCTTATGTATTTATAATGGCA
ATGATGATACTGATGATATTTTAAGATGATGCCAGACCACAGGCTGATTTCTGCGTCTTTTGCCGAACGC
AGTGCATGTGCGGTTGTTGTTTTTTGGAATAGTTTCAATTTTCGGACTGTCCGCTTTGATTTCAGTTTCT
TGGCTTATTCAAAAAGCAAAGTAAAGCCAAAAAAGCGAGATGGCAATACCAAATGCGGCAAAACGGTAGT
GGAAGGAAAGGGGTGCGGGGCAGCGGAAGGAAGGGTGGGGCGGGGCGTGGCGGGGTCTGTGGCTGGGCGC
GACGTCACCGACGTTGGAGCCACTCCTTTGACCATGTGTGCGTGTGTGTATTATTCGTGTCTCGCCACTC
GCCGGTTGTTTTTTTCTTTTTATCTCGCTCTCTCTAGCGCCATCTCGTACGCATGCTCAACGCACCGCAT
GTTGCCGTGTCCTTTATGCGTCATTTTGGCTCGAAATAGGCAATTATTTAAACAAAGATTAGTCAACGAA
AACGCTAAAATAAATAAGTCTACAATATGGTTACTTATTGCCATGTGTGTGCAGCCAACGATAGCAACAA
AAGCAACAACACAGTGGCTTTCCCTCTTTCACTTTTTGTTTGCAAGCGCGTGCGAGCAAGACGGCACGAC
CGGCAAACGCAATTACGCTGACAAAGAGCAGACGAAGTTTTGGCCGAAAAACATCAAGGCGCCTGATACG
AATGCATTTGCAATAACAATTGCGATATTTAATATTGTTTATGAAGCTGTTTGACTTCAAAACACACAAA
AAAAAAAATAAAACAAATTATTTGAAAGAGAATTAGGAATCGGACAGCTTATCGTTACGGGCTAACAGCA
CACCGAGACGAAATAGCTTACCTGACGTCACAGCCTCTGGAAGAACTGCCGCCAAGCAGAGAGAGAGAGA
AAAAGAGGGAGAGCAGCTTAGACCGCATGTGCTTGTGTGTGAGGCGTCTCTCTCTTCGTCTCCTGTTTGC
GCAAACGCATAGACTGCACTGAGAAAATCGATTACCTATTTTTTATGAATGAATATTTGCACTATTACTA
TTCAAAACTATTAAGATAGCAATCACATTCAATAGCCAAATACTATACCACCTGAGCGATGCAACGAAAT
GATCAATTTGAGCAAAAATGCTGCATATTTAGGACGGCATCATTATAGAAATGCTTCTTGCTGTGTACTT
TTCTCTCGTCTGGCAGCTGTTTCGCCGTTATTGTTAAAACCGGCTTAAGTTAGGTGTGTTTTCTACGACT
AGTGATGCCCCTACTAGAAGATGTGTGTTGCACAAATGTCCCTGAATAACCAATTTGAAGTGCAGATAGC
AGTAAACGTAAGCTAATATGAATATTATTTAACTGTAATGTTTTAATATCGCTGGACATTACTAATAAAC
CCACTATAAACACATGTACATATGTATGTTTTGGCATACAATGAGTAGTTGGGGAAAAAATGTGTAAAAG
CACCGTGACCATCACAGCATAAAGATAACCAGCTGAAGTATCGAATATGAGTAACCCCCAAATTGAATCA
CATGCCGCAACTGATAGGACCCATGGAAGTACACTCTTCATGGCGATATACAAGACACACACAAGCACGA
ACACCCAGTTGCGGAGGAAATTCTCCGTAAATGAAAACCCAATCGGCGAACAATTCATACCCATATATGG
TAAAAGTTTTGAACGCGACTTGAGAGCGGAGAGCATTGCGGCTGATAAGGTTTTAGCGCTAAGCGGGCTT
TATAAAACGGGCTGCGGGACCAGTTTTCATATCACTACCGTTTGAGTTCTTGTGCTGTGTGGATACTCCT
CCCGACACAAAGCCGCTCCATCAGCCAGCAGTCGTCTAATCCAGAGACCCCGGATCGGGGTACCAACATG
GACGCACAAACACGACGACGTGAGCGTCGCGCTGAGAAACAAGCTCAATGGAAAGCTGCAAACGGTGGAT
CTCCTCCACATATGGCTTACCCATACGATGTTCCAGATTACGCTCCTCCAAGCTTGAATTCAATGGAGAG
TCTCGCAAAAAACTTCAACAACATTTCAATAGACGACGCAGCGTGGCATCCTAACGACCAACAGCCTGTA
TGGGGAAACAACGGTCTCCAGCAGCAACGTGTCTGGGCTCCGCCGGTACCGCAGCCACAGTTCCCAAACA
GATCGCCATGGCAACAGGAATCGAACGATATCGAGCCAAATGTCAACGAAGCCCTTGTTGGACTCAGTGG
CACAGGCTCATCAAGTCAAAGCCAATGGGGTGGCATTCAGAATACAGATTATGAGAAACAGATATGGGGT
GATCCACCATTGAGCGATGTGCAGTATCCACTTCAACCACATGCCTCGTTCGGTGAATTGAATAGTCTTG
GAGGTCAATCTGCGCCTTGGTCCATAGGGTCTCAGCCAGCGCACCCGGTTTGGAGTAACGGAGGAATGGG
AAAAGAATCTGATGACTTTTGGAAACAGCAACAGCCTCAACAGCATCAGCAATACCCGATGCCATTGCTG
CAGGGAGCCTGGAATACAGGCATGAGACATGGACCACCAGGACAAGGACAACGTAGTGGGCCAATGATGC
AGCAGCAGCAAGACTACCAAGGGGGATGGGGTGGCCCGAATAACATGGGTGGCAACAAGCAGATGAACCG
TCCATGGGGGCAGGACAGCAATCGTGGAATGTCAGGCATGCCGCCCCGAAACGGTCGTCCAAACCACAAC
CAGGGACGGTACTCTGGCAATATGGGTGGCGGTGTTGACGTTTCAGTTCCACCACCGATGGATATGCACA
TGGGAGGTGGTATGGGTGGAATGAGAAATATGGGTGTTGCTCCGAATAGTGGACACGGATCATGGAAGAA
TAACAATGCTGGTGGAGGTCAAGGAGGCCACGGCGGTCAAAGAAACTACAACAACCGTGGTGGAATGGGA
CACAGTGGAAGCCAGAGTGGCGGAGGATCCAATATGTGGAACAGCACCGGAAACAATGGAAGTGGTGGAA
GCATGCAGCAGTTCATGGGAGGAGACCAGCAGTACAACAATCCATTCCCAATCGGCGGAGCTGCTGATGA
TCTCACACTGACTGTTTGGCATGATCCAAACGGAGAACTCAAGAAATGGCAGAGAGATACTGGAGTGTCC
TATTGGGGAGACCCGGAGAAGCAAACTGACCGTACCATTAGCTTGTGGATTGTTGGCGAAGGTGCCGATG
AGGATTTGGAAACTGCATTGAACCGATGTCCAGTACCACAGAAAAAGGGAGAGGACAATCAACGTTTCCC
ATTCCCAGTACCAGCGAAACGGCCAATTGTTGTGACCGGAGCGGGAGAGCTTCCAGAAAATGATCCAAAC
AATCCGTCCAAGAGCGAGTCGACGATATTCGACGAGAACAACAGATGGAACGACTTGACAACTGAGCAAA
ATCCATGGTATCTTCCGAATCAGCACACTTCAACATTCTCCAGTGACAACACCACTGGATCGTGGGTGCA
GGGAGGAACAATTCCACTCAATGAGCCCGGAACCAATCAACACGTGGCTGTGGCGGAGATGCTGAAGAAC
GCTGTCGACAAGGGATACCTGGACCAGAGCGTGACGATGATGGCCAACTTACCGCCAATGGTGCTGCAGT
ATGTCAATATGCTGCTCGTCAAAATTCCAGCGTTGGATAGTGTGGAGAATGAGCTGAAGCAGATAATTGA
GAGTTCTCTGCCAGAAGATGTGAAAGAGGTTGATCCACAGAATCAACAAAAGTACATGAATGATAGTCAA
AAGCTTGAACACAATCGTCTCATCATCGAAGTGACGACAGCAAAGATTGAAGTTCAAGAATACTCGAAAA
AAGTGAACCGTGCGCTGATGGACGCTGGAATTGTGCAACCGCAGGAGCAACGTGCGCCAGCCTCAACGGA
GGACTATCACTACTCGTTCTTAGAATAGCTCGAGTCTAGAGGGCCCGCGGTTCGAAGGTAAGCCTATCCC
TAACCCTCTCCTCGGTCTCGATTCTACGCGTACCGGTCATCATCACCATCACCATTGAGTTTAAACCCGC
TGATCAGCCTCGACTGTGCCTTCTAAGGCCTGAGCTCGCTGATCAGCCTCGATCGAGGATCCAGACATGA
TAAGATACATTGATGAGTTTGGACAAACCACAACTAGAATGCAGTGAAAAAAATGCTTTATTTGTGAAAT
TTGTGATGCTATTGCTTTATTTGTAACCATTATAAGCTGCAATAAACAAGTTAACAACAACAATTGCATT
CATTTTATGTTTCAGGTTCAGGGGGAGGTGTGGGAGGTTTTTTAAAGCAAGTAAAACCTCTACAAATGTG
GTATGGCTGATTATGATCAGTCGACCGATGCCCTTGAGAGCCTTCAACCCAGTCAGCTCCTTCCGGTGGG
CGCGGGGCATGACTATCGTCGCCGCACTTATGACTGTCTTCTTTATCATGCAACTCGTAGGACAGGTGCC
GGCAGCGCTCTGGGTCATTTTCGGCGAGGACCGCTTTCGCTGGAGCGCGACGATGATCGGCCTGTCGCTT
GCGGTATTCGGAATCTTGCACGCCCTCGCTCAAGCCTTCGTCACTGGTCCCGCCACCAAACGTTTCGGCG
AGAAGCAGGCCATTATCGCCGGCATGGCGGCCGACGCGCTGGGCTACGTCTTGCTGGCGTTCGCGACGCG
AGGCTGGATGGCCTTCCCCATTATGATTCTTCTCGCTTCCGGCGGCATCGGGATGCCCGCGTTGCAGGCC
ATGCTGTCCAGGCAGGTAGATGACGACCATCAGGGACAGCTTCAAGGATCGCTCGCGGCTCTTACCAGCC
AGCAAAAGGCCAGGAACCGTAAAAAGGCCGCGTTGCTGGCGTTTTTCCATAGGCTCCGCCCCCCTGACGA
GCATCACAAAAATCGACGCTCAAGTCAGAGGTGGCGAAACCCGACAGGACTATAAAGATACCAGGCGTTT
CCCCCTGGAAGCTCCCTCGTGCGCTCTCCTGTTCCGACCCTGCCGCTTACCGGATACCTGTCCGCCTTTC
TCCCTTCGGGAAGCGTGGCGCTTTCTCAATGCTCACGCTGTAGGTATCTCAGTTCGGTGTAGGTCGTTCG
CTCCAAGCTGGGCTGTGTGCACGAACCCCCCGTTCAGCCCGACCGCTGCGCCTTATCCGGTAACTATCGT
CTTGAGTCCAACCCGGTAAGACACGACTTATCGCCACTGGCAGCAGCCACTGGTAACAGGATTAGCAGAG
CGAGGTATGTAGGCGGTGCTACAGAGTTCTTGAAGTGGTGGCCTAACTACGGCTACACTAGAAGGACAGT
ATTTGGTATCTGCGCTCTGCTGAAGCCAGTTACCTTCGGAAAAAGAGTTGGTAGCTCTTGATCCGGCAAA
CAAACCACCGCTGGTAGCGGTGGTTTTTTTGTTTGCAAGCAGCAGATTACGCGCAGAAAAAAAGGATCTC
AAGAAGATCCTTTGATCTTTTCTACGGGGTCTGACGCTCAGTGGAACGAAAACTCACGTTAAGGGATTTT
GGTCATGAGATTATCAAAAAGGATCTTCACCTAGATCCTTTTAAATTAAAAATGAAGTTTTAAATCAATC
TAAAGTATATATGAGTAAACTTGGTCTGACAGTTACCAATGCTTAATCAGTGAGGCACCTATCTCAGCGA
TCTGTCTATTTCGTTCATCCATAGTTGCCTGACTCCCCGTCGTGTAGATAACTACGATACGGGAGGGCTT
ACCATCTGGCCCCAGTGCTGCAATGATACCGCGAGACCCACGCTCACCGGCTCCAGATTTATCAGCAATA
AACCAGCCAGCCGGAAGGGCCGAGCGCAGAAGTGGTCCTGCAACTTTATCCGCCTCCATCCAGTCTATTA
ATTGTTGCCGGGAAGCTAGAGTAAGTAGTTCGCCAGTTAATAGTTTGCGCAACGTTGTTGCCATTGCTGC
AGGCATCGTGGTGTCACGCTCGTCGTTTGGTATGGCTTCATTCAGCTCCGGTTCCCAACGATCAAGGCGA
GTTACATGATCCCCCATGTTGTGCAAAAAAGCGGTTAGCTCCTTCGGTCCTCCGATCGTTGTCAGAAGTA
AGTTGGCCGCAGTGTTATCACTCATGGTTATGGCAGCACTGCATAATTCTCTTACTGTCATGCCATCCGT
AAGATGCTTTTCTGTGACTGGTGAGTACTCAACCAAGTCATTCTGAGAATAGTGTATGCGGCGACCGAGT
TGCTCTTGCCCGGCGTCAACACGGGATAATACCGCGCCACATAGCAGAACTTTAAAAGTGCTCATCATTG
GAAAACGTTCTTCGGGGCGAAAACTCTCAAGGATCTTACCGCTGTTGAGATCCAGTTCGATGTAACCCAC
TCGTGCACCCAACTGATCTTCAGCATCTTTTACTTTCACCAGCGTTTCTGGGTGAGCAAAAACAGGAAGG
CAAAATGCCGCAAAAAAGGGAATAAGGGCGACACGGAAATGTTGAATACTCATACTCTTCCTTTTTCAAT
ATTATTGAAGCATTTATCAGGGTTATTGTCTCATGAGCGGATACATATTTGAATGTATTTAGAAAAATAA
ACAAATAGGGGTTCCGCGCACATTTCCCCGAAAAGTGCCACCTGACGTCTAAGAAACCATTATTATCATG
ACATTAACCTATAAAAATAGGCGTATCACGAGGCCCTTTCGT
